>Addgene plasmid #35075 | BRCA1-(936-1113) | addgene partial sequence | sequence record 45479 | T7 5'-TAATACGACTCACTATAGGG-3'
ATTCCCTCTGAATATTTTGTTTACTTTAAGAAGGAGATATACCATGGGCAGCAGCCATCATCATCATCAT
CACAGCAGCGGCCTGGTGCCGCGCGGCAGCCATATGGATAAGCCAGTTGATAATGCCAAATGTAGTATCA
AAGGAGGCTCTAGGTTTTGTCTATCATCTCAGTTCAGAGGCAACGAAACTGGACTCATTACTCCAAATAA
ACATGGACTTTTACAAAACCCATATCGTATACCACCACTTTTTCCCATCAAGTCATTTGTTAAAACTAAA
TGTAAGAAAAATCTGCTAGAGGAAAACTTTGAGGAACATTCAATGTCACCTGAAAGAGAAATGGGAAATG
AGAACATTCCAAGTACAGTGAGCACAATTAGCCGTAATAACATTAGAGAAAATGTTTTTAAAGAAGCCAG
CTCAAGCAATATTAATGAAGTAGGTTCCAGTACTAATGAAGTGGGCTCCAGTATTAATGAAATAGGTTCC
AGTGATGAAAACATTCAAGCAGAACTAGGTAGAAACAGAGGGCCAAAATTGAATGCTATGCTTAGATTAG
GGGTTTTGCAACCTGAGGTCTATAAACAAAGTCTTCCTGGAAGTAATTGTAAGCATCCTGAAATAAAAAA
GCAAGAATATTAAGGATCCGGCTGCTAACAAAGCCCGAAAGGAAGCTGAGTTGGCTGCTGCCACCGCTGA
GCAATAACTAGCATAACCCCTTGGGGCCTCTAAACGGGTCTTGAGGGGTTTTTTGCTGAAAGGAGGAACT
ATATCCGGATATCCCGCAAGAGGCCCGGCAGTACCGGCATAACCAAGCCTATGCCTACAGCATCCAGGGT
GACGGTGCCGAGGATGACGATGAGCGCATTGTTAGATTTCATACACGGTGCCTGACTGCGTTAGCAATTT
AACTGTGATAAACTACCGCATTAAAGCTTATCGATGATAAGCTGCACTGAATTGA
