[The description below was written by a language model from this plasmid's Addgene catalogue record.]
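Description:
BRCA1-(936-1113) is a bacterial protein expression plasmid built on the Novagen pET15b backbone (about 5.7 kb without insert). It carries a 531 bp fragment of human BRCA1 encoding residues 936 to 1113, a segment from the central region of the protein. The fragment was inserted by restriction cloning between the NdeI and BamHI sites, both of which remain intact. This places it in frame behind the N-terminal His tag supplied by the vector. The plasmid confers ampicillin resistance, is recorded as high copy, and is maintained in a standard cloning strain such as DH5alpha. No feature table accompanies the entry, so the origin of replication and other backbone elements are not itemised beyond what the pET15b name implies.

Expression is driven by the T7 promoter, so the insert is transcribed only in hosts that supply T7 RNA polymerase. The depositor notes the use of a BL21(DE3)-type strain with IPTG induction, the usual arrangement in which the inducer switches on the chromosomal polymerase gene and thereby the plasmid-borne cassette. The His tag allows the recombinant fragment to be purified by immobilised metal affinity chromatography.

The associated publication characterises segments from the central region of BRCA1 as an intrinsically disordered scaffold for protein-protein and protein-DNA interactions. The construct therefore appears to be one of a set of fragment clones for producing defined pieces of that region for biophysical, structural and binding studies in vitro.
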