Addgene plasmid #35075: BRCA1-(936-1113)
Depositing lab: Cheryl Arrowsmith. Depositing organization: University Health Network. Publication: Characterization of segments from the central region of BRCA1: an intrinsically disordered scaffold for multiple protein-protein and protein-DNA interactions?. Mark WY, Liao JC, Lu Y, Ayed A, Laister R, Szymczyna B, Chakrabartty A, Arrowsmith CH. J Mol Biol. 2005 Jan 14;345(2):275-87. 10.1016/j.jmb.2004.10.045 PubMed 15571721.
Backbone
  Vector backbone: pET15b
  Backbone manufacturer: Novagen
  Backbone size w/o insert (bp): 5700
Growth in bacteria
  Bacterial resistance: Ampicillin, 100 μg/mL
  Growth temperature: 37°C
  Growth strain: DH5alpha
  Copy number: High Copy
Gene/Insert
  Gene/Insert name: BRCA1
  Species: H. sapiens (human)
  Insert size (bp): 531
  Mutation: Contains aa 936-1113
  Entrez Gene: BRCA1 (a.k.a. BRCAI, BRCC1, BROVCA1, FANCS, IRIS, PNCA4, PPP1R53, PSCP, RNF53)
  Promoter: T7
  Tag / fusion protein: His (N terminal on backbone)
  Cloning method: Restriction Enzyme; 5′ cloning site NdeI (not destroyed); 3′ cloning site BamHI (not destroyed)
  Sequencing primers: 5′ T7; 3′ T7-term
Terms and licenses: Academic/Nonprofit Terms; Industry Terms: Not Available to Industry
Depositor comments: Protein expression in BL21DE3-Gold. Induce culture at OD600=0.8 with 0.5mM IPTG, 37oC for 3 hours.
How to cite: BRCA1-(936-1113) was a gift from Cheryl Arrowsmith (Addgene plasmid # 35075 ; http://n2t.net/addgene:35075 ; RRID:Addgene_35075)
